>Addgene plasmid #148239 | pcDNA3.1-MS2-HA-HsUNR_AA | addgene full sequence | sequence record 453674 | Addgene NGS Result
GACATTGATTATTGACTAGTTATTAATAGTAATCAATTACGGGGTCATTAGTTCATAGCCCATATATGGA
GTTCCGCGTTACATAACTTACGGTAAATGGCCCGCCTGGCTGACCGCCCAACGACCCCCGCCCATTGACG
TCAATAATGACGTATGTTCCCATAGTAACGCCAATAGGGACTTTCCATTGACGTCAATGGGTGGAGTATT
TACGGTAAACTGCCCACTTGGCAGTACATCAAGTGTATCATATGCCAAGTACGCCCCCTATTGACGTCAA
TGACGGTAAATGGCCCGCCTGGCATTATGCCCAGTACATGACCTTATGGGACTTTCCTACTTGGCAGTAC
ATCTACGTATTAGTCATCGCTATTACCATGGTGATGCGGTTTTGGCAGTACATCAATGGGCGTGGATAGC
GGTTTGACTCACGGGGATTTCCAAGTCTCCACCCCATTGACGTCAATGGGAGTTTGTTTTGGCACCAAAA
TCAACGGGACTTTCCAAAATGTCGTAACAACTCCGCCCCATTGACGCAAATGGGCGGTAGGCGTGTACGG
TGGGAGGTCTATATAAGCAGAGCTCTCTGGCTAACTAGAGAACCCACTGCTTACTGGCTTATCGAAATTA
ATACGACTCACTATAGGGAGACCCAAGCTTGCCACCATGGCTTCTAACTTTACTCAGTTCGTTCTCGTCG
ACAATGGCGGAACTGGCGACGTGACTGTCGCCCCAAGCAACTTCGCTAACGGGGTCGCTGAATGGATCAG
CTCTAACTCGCGATCACAGGCTTACAAAGTAACCTGTAGCGTTCGTCAGAGCTCTGCGCAGAATCGCAAA
TACACCATCAAAGTCGAGGTGCCTAAAGTGGCAACCCAGACTGTTGGTGGTGAAGAGCTTCCTGTAGCCG
GATGGAGATCTTACTTAAATATGGAACTAACCATTCCAATTTTCGCCACGAATTCCGACTGCGAGCTTAT
TGTTAAGGCAATGCAAGGTCTCCTAAAAGATGGAAACCCGATTCCCTCGGCCATCGCGGCCAACTCCGGC
ATCTACGGAGGTGGAGGTGGATCTGGTGGATCTCCTCCACATATGGCTTACCCATACGATGTTCCAGATT
ACGCTCCTCCAAAGCTTGGATCCATGAGCTTTGATCCAAACCTTCTCCACAACAATGGACATAATGGGTA
CCCTAATGGTACTTCAGCAGCACTGCGTGAAACTGGGGTTATTGAAAAACTGTTAACCTCTTACGGATTT
ATTCAGTGTTCAGAACGTCAAGCTAGACTTTTCTTCCACTGTTCACAGTATAATGGCAACCTGCAAGACT
TAAAAGTAGGAGATGATGTTGAATTTGAAGTATCATCGGACCGACGGACTGGGAAACCCATTGCTGTTAA
ACTGGTGAAGATAAAACAAGAAATCCTCCCTGAAGAACGAATGAATGGACAAGAAGTGTTTTATCTGACT
TACACCCCTGAAGATGTCGAAGGGAACGTTCAGCTGGAAACTGGAGATAAAATAAACTTTGTAATTGATA
ACAATAAACATACTGGTGCTGTAAGTGCTCGCAACATTATGCTGTTGAAAAAGAAACAAGCCCGCTGTCA
GGGAGTAGTTTGTGCCATGAAGGAGGCATTTGGCTTTATTGAAAGAGGTGATGTTGTAAAAGAGATATTC
TTTCACTATAGTGAATTTAAGGGTGACTTAGAAACCTTACAGCCTGGCGATGATGTGGAATTCACAATCA
AGGACAGAAATGGTAAAGAAGTTGCAACAGATGTCAGACTATTGCCTCAAGGAACAGTCATTTTTGAAGA
TATCAGCATTGAACATTTTGAAGGAACTGTAACCAAAGTTATCCCAAAAGTACCCAGTAAAAACCAGAAT
GACCCATTGCCAGGACGCATCAAAGTTGACTTTGTGATCCCTAAAGAACTTCCCTTTGGAGACAAAGATA
CGAAATCCAAGGTGACCCTGCTGGAAGGTGACCATGTTAGGTTTAATATTTCAACAGACCGACGTGACAA
ATTAGAGCGAGCAACCAATATAGAAGTTCTGTCAAATACATTTCAGTTCACTAATGAA
[216 nt withheld, positions 2089-2304]
TCATTTCATTCCCATTCAGATCACCGTTTTCTGGGCACGGTAGAAAAAGAAGCCACTTTTTCCAATCCTA
AAACCACTAGCCCAAATAAAGGCAAAGAGAAGGAGGCTGAGGATGGCATTATTGCTTATGATGACTGTGG
GGTGAAACTGACTATTGCTTTTCAAGCCAAGGATGTGGAAGGATCTACTTCTCCTCAAATAGGAGATAAG
GTTGAATTTAGTATTAGTGACAAACAGAGGCCTGGACAGCAGGTTGCAACTTGTGTGCGACTTTTAGGTC
GTAATTCTAACTCCAAGAGGCTCTTGGGTTATGTGGCAACTCTGAAGGATAATTTTGGATTTATTGAAAC
AGCCAATCATGATAAGGAAATCTTTTTCCATTACAGTGAGTTCTCTGGTGATGTTGATAGCCTGGAACTG
GGGGACATGGTCGAGTATAGCTTGTCCAAAGGCAAAGGCAACAAAGTCAGTGCAGAAAAAGTGAACAAAA
CACACTCAGTGAATGGCATTACTGAGGAAGCTGATCCCACCATTTACTCTGGCAAAGTAATTCGCCCCCT
GAGGAGTGTTGATCCAACACAGACTGAGTACCAAGGAATGATTGAGATTGTGGAGGAGGGCGATATGAAA
GGTGAGGTCTATCCATTTGGCATCGTTGGGATGGCCAACAAAGGGGATTGCCTGCAGAAAGGGGAGAGCG
TCAAGTTCCAATTGTGTGTCCTGGGCCAAAATGCACAAACTATGGCTTACAACATCACACCCCTGCGCAG
GGCCACAGTGGAATGTGTGAAAGATCAGTTTGGCTTCATTAACTATGAAGTAGGAGATAGCAAGAAGCTC
TTTTTCCATGTGAAAGAAGTTCAGGATGGCATTGAGCTACAGGCAGGAGATGAGGTGGAGTTCTCAGTGA
TTCTTAATCAGCGCACTGGCAAGTGCAGCGCCTGTAATGTTTGGCGAGTCTGTGAGGGCCCCAAGGCTGT
TGCAGCTCCTCGACCTGATCGGTTGGTCAATCGCTTGAAGAATATCACTCTGGATGATGCCAGTGCTCCT
CGCCTAATGGTTCTTCGTCAGCCAAGGGGACCAGATAACTCAATGGGGTTTGGTGCAGAAAGAAAGATCC
GTCAAGCTGGTGTCATTGACTAATAACTCGAGTCTAGAGCGGCCGCCTAGAGGGCCCTATTCTATAGTGT
CACCTAAATGCTAGAGCTCGCTGATCAGCCTCGACTGTGCCTTCTAGTTGCCAGCCATCTGTTGTTTGCC
CCTCCCCCGTGCCTTCCTTGACCCTGGAAGGTGCCACTCCCACTGTCCTTTCCTAATAAAATGAGGAAAT
TGCATCGCATTGTCTGAGTAGGTGTCATTCTATTCTGGGGGGTGGGGTGGGGCAGGACAGCAAGGGGGAG
GATTGGGAAGACAATAGCAGGCATGCTGGGGATGCGGTGGGCTCTATGGCTTCTGAGGCGGAAAGAACCA
GCTGGGGCTCTAGGGGGTATCCCC
[124 nt withheld, positions 3799-3922]
C
[91 nt withheld, positions 3924-4014]
A
[49 nt withheld, positions 4016-4064]
CCTTTGACGTTGGAGTCCACGTTCTTT
[37 nt withheld, positions 4092-4128]
ACCCTATCTCGGTCTATTCTTTTGATTTATAAGGGATTTTGCCGATTTCGGCCTATTGGTTAAAAAATGA
GCTGATTTAACAAAAATTTAACGCGAATTAATTCTGTGGAATGTGTGTCAGTTAGGGTGTGGAAAGTCCC
CAGGCTCCCCAGCAGGCAGAAGTATGCAAAGCATGCATCTCAATTAGTCAGCAACCAGGTGTGGAAAGTC
CCCAGGCTCCCCAGCAGGCAGAAGTATGCAAAGCATGCATCTCAATTAGTCAGCAACCATAGTCCCGCCC
CTAACTCCGCCCATCCCGCCCCTAACTCCGCCCAGTTCCGCCCATTCTCCGCCCCATGGCTGACTAATTT
TTTTTATTTATGCAGAGGCCGAGGCCGCCTCTGCCTCTGAGCTATTCCAGAAGTAGTGAGGAGGCTTTTT
TGGAGGCCTAGGCTTTTGCAAAAAGCTCCCGGGAGCTTGTATATCCATTTTCGGATCTGATCAAGAGACA
GGATGAGGATCGTTTCGCATGATTGAACAAGATGGATTGCACGCAGGTTCTCCGGCCGCTTGGGTGGAGA
GGCTATTCGGCTATGACTGGGCACAACAGACAATCGGCTGCTCTGATGCCGCCGTGTTCCGGCTGTCAGC
GCAGGGGCGCCCGGTTCTTTTTGTCAAGACCGACCTGTCCGGTGCCCTGAATGAACTGCAGGACGAGGCA
GCGCGGCTATCGTGGCTGGCCACGACGGGCGTTCCTTGCGCAGCTGTGCTCGACGTTGTCACTGAAGCGG
GAAGGGACTGGCTGCTATTGGGCGAAGTGCCGGGGCAGGATCTCCTGTCATCTCACCTTGCTCCTGCCGA
GAAAGTATCCATCATGGCTGATGCAATGCGGCGGCTGCATACGCTTGATCCGGCTACCTGCCCATTCGAC
CACCAAGCGAAACATCGCATCGAGCGAGCACGTACTCGGATGGAAGCCGGTCTTGTCGATCAGGATGATC
TGGACGAAGAGCATCAGGGGCTCGCGCCAGCCGAACTGTTCGCCAGGCTCAAGGCGCGCATGCCCGACGG
CGAGGATCTCGTCGTGACCCATGGCGATGCCTGCTTGCCGAATATCATGGTGGAAAATGGCCGCTTTTCT
GGATTCATCGACTGTGGCCGGCTGGGTGTGGCGGACCGCTATCAGGACATAGCGTTGGCTACCCGTGATA
TTGCTGAAGAGCTTGGCGGCGAATGGGCTGACCGCTTCCTCGTGCTTTACGGTATCGCCGCTCCCGATTC
GCAGCGCATCGCCTTCTATCGCCTTCTTGACGAGTTCTTCTGAGCGGGACTCTGGGGTTCGAAATGACCG
ACCAAGCGACGCCCAACCTGCCATCACGAGATTTCGATTCCACCGCCGCCTTCTATGAAAGGTTGGGCTT
CGGAATCGTTTTCCGGGACGCCGGCTGGATGATCCTCCAGCGCGGGGATCTCATGCTGGAGTTCTTCGCC
CACCCCAACTTGTTTATTGCAGCTTATAATGGTTACAAATAAAGCAATAGCATCACAAATTTCACAAATA
AAGCATTTTTTTCACTGCATTCTAGTTGTGGTTTGTCCAAACTCATCAATGTATCTTATCATGTCTGTAT
ACCGTCGACCTCTAGCTAGAGCTTGGCGTAATCATGGTCATAGCTGTTTCCTGTGTGAAATTGTTATCCG
CTCACAATTCCACACAACATACGAGCCGGAAGCATAAAGTGTAAAGCCTGGGGTGCCTAATGAGTGAGCT
AACTCACATTAATTGCGTTGCGCTCACTGCCCGCTTTCCAGTCGGGAAACCTGTCGTGCCAGCTGCATTA
ATGAATCGGCCAACGCGCGGGGAGAGGCGGTTTGCGTATTGGGCGCTCTTCCGCTTCCTCGCTCACTGAC
TCGCTGCGCTCGGTCGTTCGGCTGCGGCGAGCGGTATCAGCTCACTCAAAGGCGGTAATACGGTTATCCA
CAGAATCAGGGGATAACGCAGGAAAGAACATGTGAGCAAAAGGCCAGCAAAAGGCCAGGAACCGTAAAAA
GGCCGCGTTGCTGGCGTTTTTCCATAGGCTCCGCCCCCCTGACGAGCATCACAAAAATCGACGCTCAAGT
CAGAGGTGGCGAAACCCGACAGGACTATAAAGATACCAGGCGTTTCCCCCTGGAAGCTCCCTCGTGCGCT
CTCCTGTTCCGACCCTGCCGCTTACCGGATACCTGTCCGCCTTTCTCCCTTCGGGAAGCGTGGCGCTTTC
TCATAGCTCACGCTGTAGGTATCTCAGTTCGGTGTAGGTCGTTCGCTCCAAGCTGGGCTGTGTGCACGAA
CCCCCCGTTCAGCCCGACCGCTGCGCCTTATCCGGTAACTATCGTCTTGAGTCCAACCCGGTAAGACACG
ACTTATCGCCACTGGCAGCAGCCACTGGTAACAGGATTAGCAGAGCGAGGTATGTAGGCGGTGCTACAGA
GTTCTTGAAGTGGTGGCCTAACTACGGCTACACTAGAAGAACAGTATTTGGTATCTGCGCTCTGCTGAAG
CCAGTTACCTTCGGAAAAAGAGTTGGTAGCTCTTGATCCGGCAAACAAACCACCGCTGGTAGCGGTGGTT
TTTTTGTTTGCAAGCAGCAGATTACGCGCAGAAAAAAAGGATCTCAAGAAGATCCTTTGATCTTTTCTAC
GGGGTCTGACGCTCAGTGGAACGAAAACTCACGTTAAGGGATTTTGGTCATGAGATTATCAAAAAGGATC
TTCACCTAGATCCTTTTAAATTAAAAATGAAGTTTTAAATCAATCTAAAGTATATATGAGTAAACTTGGT
CTGACAGTTACCAATGCTTAATCAGTGAGGCACCTATCTCAGCGATCTGTCTATTTCGTTCATCCATAGT
TGCCTGACTCCCCGTCGTGTAGATAACTACGATACGGGAGGGCTTACCATCTGGCCCCAGTGCTGCAATG
ATACCGCGAGACCCACGCTCACCGGCTCCAGATTTATCAGCAATAAACCAGCCAGCCGGAAGGGCCGAGC
GCAGAAGTGGTCCTGCAACTTTATCCGCCTCCATCCAGTCTATTAATTGTTGCCGGGAAGCTAGAGTAAG
TAGTTCGCCAGTTAATAGTTTGCGCAACGTTGTTGCCATTGCTACAGGCATCGTGGTGTCACGCTCGTCG
TTTGGTATGGCTTCATTCAGCTCCGGTTCCCAACGATCAAGGCGAGTTACATGATCCCCCATGTTGTGCA
AAAAAGCGGTTAGCTCCTTCGGTCCTCCGATCGTTGTCAGAAGTAAGTTGGCCGCAGTGTTATCACTCAT
GGTTATGGCAGCACTGCATAATTCTCTTACTGTCATGCCATCCGTAAGATGCTTTTCTGTGACTGGTGAG
TACTCAACCAAGTCATTCTGAGAATAGTGTATGCGGCGACCGAGTTGCTCTTGCCCGGCGTCAATACGGG
ATAATACCGCGCCACATAGCAGAACTTTAAAAGTGCTCATCATTGGAAAACGTTCTTCGGGGCGAAAACT
CTCAAGGATCTTACCGCTGTTGAGATCCAGTTCGATGTAACCCACTCGTGCACCCAACTGATCTTCAGCA
TCTTTTACTTTCACCAGCGTTTCTGGGTGAGCAAAAACAGGAAGGCAAAATGCCGCAAAAAAGGGAATAA
GGGCGACACGGAAATGTTGAATACTCATACTCTTCCTTTTTCAATATTATTGAAGCATTTATCAGGGTTA
TTGTCTCATGAGCGGATACATATTTGAATGTATTTAGAAAAATAAACAAATAGGGGTTCCGCGCACATTT
CCCCGAAAAGTGCCACCTGACGTCGACGGATCGGGAGATCTCCCGATCCCCTATGGTGCACTCTCAGTAC
AATCTGCTCTGATGCCGCATAGTTAAGCCAGTATCTGCTCCCTGCTTGTGTGTTGGAGGTCGCTGAGTAG
TGCGCGAGCAAAATTTAAGCTACAACAAGGCAAGGCTTGACCGACAATTGCATGAAGAATCTGCTTAGGG
TTAGGCGTTTTGCGCTGCTTCGCGATGTACGGGCCAGATATACGCGTT
Features (pLannotate 1.2.2; 23 found; start..end, strand, type, name):
      1..380     +  enhancer       CMV enhancer: human cytomegalovirus immediate early enhancer
    381..584     +  promoter       CMV promoter: human cytomegalovirus (CMV) immediate early promoter
    580..613     +  LTR            5' LTR (truncated) (fragment): truncated 5' long terminal repeat (LTR) from HIV-1
    629..647     +  promoter       T7 promoter: promoter for bacteriophage T7 RNA polymerase
    670..1056    +  CDS            MS2: bacteriophage MS2 coat protein binds to a specific stem-loop structure in the viral RNA (Peabody, 1993)
   1099..1125    +  CDS            3xHA (fragment): three tandem HA epitope tags
   1144..3444    +  CDS            CSDE1 (sequence partly withheld): CSDE1_HUMAN - Also known as D1S155E, KIAA0885, NRU, UNR. Experimental evidence at protein level: Swiss-Prot protein existence level 1. (Microbial infection) Required for internal initiation of translation of human rhinovirus RNA. From Homo sapiens (Human).
   3485..3503    -  promoter       SP6 promoter: promoter for bacteriophage SP6 RNA polymerase
   3529..3753    +  polyA_signal   bGH poly(A) signal: bovine growth hormone polyadenylation signal
   3757..3778    +  promoter       SV40 promoter (fragment): SV40 enhancer and early promoter
   3799..4227    +  rep_origin     f1 ori (sequence partly withheld): f1 bacteriophage origin of replication; arrow indicates direction of (+) strand synthesis
   4241..4570    +  promoter       SV40 promoter: SV40 enhancer and early promoter
   4637..5428    +  CDS            neo: KKA2_KLEPN - Also known as kan, nptII. Experimental evidence at protein level: Swiss-Prot protein existence level 1. Resistance to kanamycin, neomycin, paromomycin, ribostamycin, butirosin and gentamicin B. From Klebsiella pneumoniae.
   5452..5610    +  CDS            ble (fragment): BLE_KLEPN - Experimental evidence at protein level: Swiss-Prot protein existence level 1. Binding protein with a strong affinity to the bleomycin family of antibiotics. Binds to CL990; an antimitotic-antibiotic compound. From Klebsiella pneumoniae.
   5605..5726    +  polyA_signal   SV40 poly(A) signal: SV40 polyadenylation signal
   5799..5815    -  protein_bind   lac operator: The lac repressor binds to the lac operator to inhibit transcription in E. coli. This inhibition can be relieved by adding lactose or isopropyl-β-D-thiogalactopyranoside (IPTG). lac repressor encoded by lacI
   5823..5853    -  promoter       lac promoter: promoter for the E. coli lac operon
   5868..5889    -  protein_bind   CAP binding site: CAP binding activates transcription in the presence of cAMP. E. coli catabolite activator protein
   5902..5994    -  CDS            lacI (fragment): lac repressor; lacI; The lac repressor binds to the lac operator to inhibit transcription in E. coli. This inhibition can be relieved by adding lactose or isopropyl-β-D-thiogalactopyranoside (IPTG).
   6177..6765    -  rep_origin     ori: high-copy-number ColE1/pMB1/pBR322/pUC origin of replication
   6936..7796    -  CDS            AmpR: β-lactamase; bla; confers resistance to ampicillin, carbenicillin, and related antibiotics
   7797..7901    -  promoter       AmpR promoter: bla
   7960..8012    -  misc_feature   bom (fragment): basis of mobility region from pBR322
