>Addgene plasmid #148239 | pcDNA3.1-MS2-HA-HsUNR_AA | analyzer sequence | sequence record 290687
GACGGATCGGGAGATCTCCCGATCCCCTATGGTGCACTCTCAGTACAATCTGCTCTGATGCCGCATAGTT
AAGCCAGTATCTGCTCCCTGCTTGTGTGTTGGAGGTCGCTGAGTAGTGCGCGAGCAAAATTTAAGCTACA
ACAAGGCAAGGCTTGACCGACAATTGCATGAAGAATCTGCTTAGGGTTAGGCGTTTTGCGCTGCTTCGCG
ATGTACGGGCCAGATATACGCGTTGACATTGATTATTGACTAGTTATTAATAGTAATCAATTACGGGGTC
ATTAGTTCATAGCCCATATATGGAGTTCCGCGTTACATAACTTACGGTAAATGGCCCGCCTGGCTGACCG
CCCAACGACCCCCGCCCATTGACGTCAATAATGACGTATGTTCCCATAGTAACGCCAATAGGGACTTTCC
ATTGACGTCAATGGGTGGAGTATTTACGGTAAACTGCCCACTTGGCAGTACATCAAGTGTATCATATGCC
AAGTACGCCCCCTATTGACGTCAATGACGGTAAATGGCCCGCCTGGCATTATGCCCAGTACATGACCTTA
TGGGACTTTCCTACTTGGCAGTACATCTACGTATTAGTCATCGCTATTACCATGGTGATGCGGTTTTGGC
AGTACATCAATGGGCGTGGATAGCGGTTTGACTCACGGGGATTTCCAAGTCTCCACCCCATTGACGTCAA
TGGGAGTTTGTTTTGGCACCAAAATCAACGGGACTTTCCAAAATGTCGTAACAACTCCGCCCCATTGACG
CAAATGGGCGGTAGGCGTGTACGGTGGGAGGTCTATATAAGCAGAGCTCTCTGGCTAACTAGAGAACCCA
CTGCTTACTGGCTTATCGAAATTAATACGACTCACTATAGGGAGACCCAAGCTTGCCACCATGGCTTCTA
ACTTTACTCAGTTCGTTCTCGTCGACAATGGCGGAACTGGCGACGTGACTGTCGCCCCAAGCAACTTCGC
TAACGGGGTCGCTGAATGGATCAGCTCTAACTCGCGATCACAGGCTTACAAAGTAACCTGTAGCGTTCGT
CAGAGCTCTGCGCAGAATCGCAAATACACCATCAAAGTCGAGGTGCCTAAAGTGGCAACCCAGACTGTTG
GTGGTGAAGAGCTTCCTGTAGCCGGATGGAGATCTTACTTAAATATGGAACTAACCATTCCAATTTTCGC
CACGAATTCCGACTGCGAGCTTATTGTTAAGGCAATGCAAGGTCTCCTAAAAGATGGAAACCCGATTCCC
TCGGCCATCGCGGCCAACTCCGGCATCTACGGAGGTGGAGGTGGATCTGGTGGATCTCCTCCACATATGG
CTTACCCATACGATGTTCCAGATTACGCTCCTCCAAAGCTTGGATCCATGAGCTTTGATCCAAACCTTCT
CCACAACAATGGACATAATGGGTACCCTAATGGTACTTCAGCAGCACTGCGTGAAACTGGGGTTATTGAA
AAACTGTTAACCTCTTACGGATTTATTCAGTGTTCAGAACGTCAAGCTAGACTTTTCTTCCACTGTTCAC
AGTATAATGGCAACCTGCAAGACTTAAAAGTAGGAGATGATGTTGAATTTGAAGTATCATCGGACCGACG
GACTGGGAAACCCATTGCTGTTAAACTGGTGAAGATAAAACAAGAAATCCTCCCTGAAGAACGAATGAAT
GGACAAGAAGTGTTTTATCTGACTTACACCCCTGAAGATGTCGAAGGGAACGTTCAGCTGGAAACTGGAG
ATAAAATAAACTTTGTAATTGATAACAATAAACATACTGGTGCTGTAAGTGCTCGCAACATTATGCTGTT
GAAAAAGAAACAAGCCCGCTGTCAGGGAGTAGTTTGTGCCATGAAGGAGGCATTTGGCTTTATTGAAAGA
GGTGATGTTGTAAAAGAGATATTCTTTCACTATAGTGAATTTAAGGGTGACTTAGAAACCTTACAGCCTG
GCGATGATGTGGAATTCACAATCAAGGACAGAAATGGTAAAGAAGTTGCAACAGATGTCAGACTATTGCC
TCAAGGAACAGTCATTTTTGAAGATATCAGCATTGAACATTTTGAAGGAACTGTAACCAAAGTTATCCCA
AAAGTACCCAGTAAAAACCAGAATGACCCATTGCCAGGACGCATCAAAGTTGACTTTGTGATCCCTAAAG
AACTTCCCTTTGGAGACAAAGATACGAAATCCAAGGTGACCCTGCTGGAAGGTGACCATGTTAGGTTTAA
TATTTCAACAGACCGACGTGACAAATTAGAGCGAGCAACCAATATAGAAGTTCTGTCAAATACATTTCAG
TTCACTAATGAA
[216 nt withheld, positions 2323-2538]
TCATTTCATTCCCATTCAGATCACCGTTTTCTGGGCACGGTAGAAAAAGAAGCCACTTTTTCCAATCCTA
AAACCACTAGCCCAAATAAAGGCAAAGAGAAGGAGGCTGAGGATGGCATTATTGCTTATGATGACTGTGG
GGTGAAACTGACTATTGCTTTTCAAGCCAAGGATGTGGAAGGATCTACTTCTCCTCAAATAGGAGATAAG
GTTGAATTTAGTATTAGTGACAAACAGAGGCCTGGACAGCAGGTTGCAACTTGTGTGCGACTTTTAGGTC
GTAATTCTAACTCCAAGAGGCTCTTGGGTTATGTGGCAACTCTGAAGGATAATTTTGGATTTATTGAAAC
AGCCAATCATGATAAGGAAATCTTTTTCCATTACAGTGAGTTCTCTGGTGATGTTGATAGCCTGGAACTG
GGGGACATGGTCGAGTATAGCTTGTCCAAAGGCAAAGGCAACAAAGTCAGTGCAGAAAAAGTGAACAAAA
CACACTCAGTGAATGGCATTACTGAGGAAGCTGATCCCACCATTTACTCTGGCAAAGTAATTCGCCCCCT
GAGGAGTGTTGATCCAACACAGACTGAGTACCAAGGAATGATTGAGATTGTGGAGGAGGGCGATATGAAA
GGTGAGGTCTATCCATTTGGCATCGTTGGGATGGCCAACAAAGGGGATTGCCTGCAGAAAGGGGAGAGCG
TCAAGTTCCAATTGTGTGTCCTGGGCCAAAATGCACAAACTATGGCTTACAACATCACACCCCTGCGCAG
GGCCACAGTGGAATGTGTGAAAGATCAGTTTGGCTTCATTAACTATGAAGTAGGAGATAGCAAGAAGCTC
TTTTTCCATGTGAAAGAAGTTCAGGATGGCATTGAGCTACAGGCAGGAGATGAGGTGGAGTTCTCAGTGA
TTCTTAATCAGCGCACTGGCAAGTGCAGCGCCTGTAATGTTTGGCGAGTCTGTGAGGGCCCCAAGGCTGT
TGCAGCTCCTCGACCTGATCGGTTGGTCAATCGCTTGAAGAATATCACTCTGGATGATGCCAGTGCTCCT
CGCCTAATGGTTCTTCGTCAGCCAAGGGGACCAGATAACTCAATGGGGTTTGGTGCAGAAAGAAAGATCC
GTCAAGCTGGTGTCATTGACTAATAACTCGAGTCTAGAGCGGCCGCCTAGAGGGCCCTATTCTATAGTGT
CACCTAAATGCTAGAGCTCGCTGATCAGCCTCGACTGTGCCTTCTAGTTGCCAGCCATCTGTTGTTTGCC
CCTCCCCCGTGCCTTCCTTGACCCTGGAAGGTGCCACTCCCACTGTCCTTTCCTAATAAAATGAGGAAAT
TGCATCGCATTGTCTGAGTAGGTGTCATTCTATTCTGGGGGGTGGGGTGGGGCAGGACAGCAAGGGGGAG
GATTGGGAAGACAATAGCAGGCATGCTGGGGATGCGGTGGGCTCTATGGCTTCTGAGGCGGAAAGAACCA
GCTGGGGCTCTAGGGGGTATCCCC
[124 nt withheld, positions 4033-4156]
C
[91 nt withheld, positions 4158-4248]
A
[49 nt withheld, positions 4250-4298]
CCTTTGACGTTGGAGTCCACGTTCTTT
[37 nt withheld, positions 4326-4362]
ACCCTATCTCGGTCTATTCTTTTGATTTATAAGGGATTTTGCCGATTTCGGCCTATTGGTTAAAAAATGA
GCTGATTTAACAAAAATTTAACGCGAATTAATTCTGTGGAATGTGTGTCAGTTAGGGTGTGGAAAGTCCC
CAGGCTCCCCAGCAGGCAGAAGTATGCAAAGCATGCATCTCAATTAGTCAGCAACCAGGTGTGGAAAGTC
CCCAGGCTCCCCAGCAGGCAGAAGTATGCAAAGCATGCATCTCAATTAGTCAGCAACCATAGTCCCGCCC
CTAACTCCGCCCATCCCGCCCCTAACTCCGCCCAGTTCCGCCCATTCTCCGCCCCATGGCTGACTAATTT
TTTTTATTTATGCAGAGGCCGAGGCCGCCTCTGCCTCTGAGCTATTCCAGAAGTAGTGAGGAGGCTTTTT
TGGAGGCCTAGGCTTTTGCAAAAAGCTCCCGGGAGCTTGTATATCCATTTTCGGATCTGATCAAGAGACA
GGATGAGGATCGTTTCGCATGATTGAACAAGATGGATTGCACGCAGGTTCTCCGGCCGCTTGGGTGGAGA
GGCTATTCGGCTATGACTGGGCACAACAGACAATCGGCTGCTCTGATGCCGCCGTGTTCCGGCTGTCAGC
GCAGGGGCGCCCGGTTCTTTTTGTCAAGACCGACCTGTCCGGTGCCCTGAATGAACTGCAGGACGAGGCA
GCGCGGCTATCGTGGCTGGCCACGACGGGCGTTCCTTGCGCAGCTGTGCTCGACGTTGTCACTGAAGCGG
GAAGGGACTGGCTGCTATTGGGCGAAGTGCCGGGGCAGGATCTCCTGTCATCTCACCTTGCTCCTGCCGA
GAAAGTATCCATCATGGCTGATGCAATGCGGCGGCTGCATACGCTTGATCCGGCTACCTGCCCATTCGAC
CACCAAGCGAAACATCGCATCGAGCGAGCACGTACTCGGATGGAAGCCGGTCTTGTCGATCAGGATGATC
TGGACGAAGAGCATCAGGGGCTCGCGCCAGCCGAACTGTTCGCCAGGCTCAAGGCGCGCATGCCCGACGG
CGAGGATCTCGTCGTGACCCATGGCGATGCCTGCTTGCCGAATATCATGGTGGAAAATGGCCGCTTTTCT
GGATTCATCGACTGTGGCCGGCTGGGTGTGGCGGACCGCTATCAGGACATAGCGTTGGCTACCCGTGATA
TTGCTGAAGAGCTTGGCGGCGAATGGGCTGACCGCTTCCTCGTGCTTTACGGTATCGCCGCTCCCGATTC
GCAGCGCATCGCCTTCTATCGCCTTCTTGACGAGTTCTTCTGAGCGGGACTCTGGGGTTCGAAATGACCG
ACCAAGCGACGCCCAACCTGCCATCACGAGATTTCGATTCCACCGCCGCCTTCTATGAAAGGTTGGGCTT
CGGAATCGTTTTCCGGGACGCCGGCTGGATGATCCTCCAGCGCGGGGATCTCATGCTGGAGTTCTTCGCC
CACCCCAACTTGTTTATTGCAGCTTATAATGGTTACAAATAAAGCAATAGCATCACAAATTTCACAAATA
AAGCATTTTTTTCACTGCATTCTAGTTGTGGTTTGTCCAAACTCATCAATGTATCTTATCATGTCTGTAT
ACCGTCGACCTCTAGCTAGAGCTTGGCGTAATCATGGTCATAGCTGTTTCCTGTGTGAAATTGTTATCCG
CTCACAATTCCACACAACATACGAGCCGGAAGCATAAAGTGTAAAGCCTGGGGTGCCTAATGAGTGAGCT
AACTCACATTAATTGCGTTGCGCTCACTGCCCGCTTTCCAGTCGGGAAACCTGTCGTGCCAGCTGCATTA
ATGAATCGGCCAACGCGCGGGGAGAGGCGGTTTGCGTATTGGGCGCTCTTCCGCTTCCTCGCTCACTGAC
TCGCTGCGCTCGGTCGTTCGGCTGCGGCGAGCGGTATCAGCTCACTCAAAGGCGGTAATACGGTTATCCA
CAGAATCAGGGGATAACGCAGGAAAGAACATGTGAGCAAAAGGCCAGCAAAAGGCCAGGAACCGTAAAAA
GGCCGCGTTGCTGGCGTTTTTCCATAGGCTCCGCCCCCCTGACGAGCATCACAAAAATCGACGCTCAAGT
CAGAGGTGGCGAAACCCGACAGGACTATAAAGATACCAGGCGTTTCCCCCTGGAAGCTCCCTCGTGCGCT
CTCCTGTTCCGACCCTGCCGCTTACCGGATACCTGTCCGCCTTTCTCCCTTCGGGAAGCGTGGCGCTTTC
TCATAGCTCACGCTGTAGGTATCTCAGTTCGGTGTAGGTCGTTCGCTCCAAGCTGGGCTGTGTGCACGAA
CCCCCCGTTCAGCCCGACCGCTGCGCCTTATCCGGTAACTATCGTCTTGAGTCCAACCCGGTAAGACACG
ACTTATCGCCACTGGCAGCAGCCACTGGTAACAGGATTAGCAGAGCGAGGTATGTAGGCGGTGCTACAGA
GTTCTTGAAGTGGTGGCCTAACTACGGCTACACTAGAAGAACAGTATTTGGTATCTGCGCTCTGCTGAAG
CCAGTTACCTTCGGAAAAAGAGTTGGTAGCTCTTGATCCGGCAAACAAACCACCGCTGGTAGCGGTTTTT
TTGTTTGCAAGCAGCAGATTACGCGCAGAAAAAAAGGATCTCAAGAAGATCCTTTGATCTTTTCTACGGG
GTCTGACGCTCAGTGGAACGAAAACTCACGTTAAGGGATTTTGGTCATGAGATTATCAAAAAGGATCTTC
ACCTAGATCCTTTTAAATTAAAAATGAAGTTTTAAATCAATCTAAAGTATATATGAGTAAACTTGGTCTG
ACAGTTACCAATGCTTAATCAGTGAGGCACCTATCTCAGCGATCTGTCTATTTCGTTCATCCATAGTTGC
CTGACTCCCCGTCGTGTAGATAACTACGATACGGGAGGGCTTACCATCTGGCCCCAGTGCTGCAATGATA
CCGCGAGACCCACGCTCACCGGCTCCAGATTTATCAGCAATAAACCAGCCAGCCGGAAGGGCCGAGCGCA
GAAGTGGTCCTGCAACTTTATCCGCCTCCATCCAGTCTATTAATTGTTGCCGGGAAGCTAGAGTAAGTAG
TTCGCCAGTTAATAGTTTGCGCAACGTTGTTGCCATTGCTACAGGCATCGTGGTGTCACGCTCGTCGTTT
GGTATGGCTTCATTCAGCTCCGGTTCCCAACGATCAAGGCGAGTTACATGATCCCCCATGTTGTGCAAAA
AAGCGGTTAGCTCCTTCGGTCCTCCGATCGTTGTCAGAAGTAAGTTGGCCGCAGTGTTATCACTCATGGT
TATGGCAGCACTGCATAATTCTCTTACTGTCATGCCATCCGTAAGATGCTTTTCTGTGACTGGTGAGTAC
TCAACCAAGTCATTCTGAGAATAGTGTATGCGGCGACCGAGTTGCTCTTGCCCGGCGTCAATACGGGATA
ATACCGCGCCACATAGCAGAACTTTAAAAGTGCTCATCATTGGAAAACGTTCTTCGGGGCGAAAACTCTC
AAGGATCTTACCGCTGTTGAGATCCAGTTCGATGTAACCCACTCGTGCACCCAACTGATCTTCAGCATCT
TTTACTTTCACCAGCGTTTCTGGGTGAGCAAAAACAGGAAGGCAAAATGCCGCAAAAAAGGGAATAAGGG
CGACACGGAAATGTTGAATACTCATACTCTTCCTTTTTCAATATTATTGAAGCATTTATCAGGGTTATTG
TCTCATGAGCGGATACATATTTGAATGTATTTAGAAAAATAAACAAATAGGGGTTCCGCGCACATTTCCC
CGAAAAGTGCCACCTGACGTC
Features (pLannotate 1.2.2; 23 found; start..end, strand, type, name):
     28..80      -  misc_feature   bom (fragment): basis of mobility region from pBR322
    235..614     +  enhancer       CMV enhancer: human cytomegalovirus immediate early enhancer
    615..818     +  promoter       CMV promoter: human cytomegalovirus (CMV) immediate early promoter
    814..847     +  LTR            5' LTR (truncated) (fragment): truncated 5' long terminal repeat (LTR) from HIV-1
    863..881     +  promoter       T7 promoter: promoter for bacteriophage T7 RNA polymerase
    904..1290    +  CDS            MS2: bacteriophage MS2 coat protein binds to a specific stem-loop structure in the viral RNA (Peabody, 1993)
   1333..1359    +  CDS            3xHA (fragment): three tandem HA epitope tags
   1378..3678    +  CDS            CSDE1 (sequence partly withheld): CSDE1_HUMAN - Also known as D1S155E, KIAA0885, NRU, UNR. Experimental evidence at protein level: Swiss-Prot protein existence level 1. (Microbial infection) Required for internal initiation of translation of human rhinovirus RNA. From Homo sapiens (Human).
   3719..3737    -  promoter       SP6 promoter: promoter for bacteriophage SP6 RNA polymerase
   3763..3987    +  polyA_signal   bGH poly(A) signal: bovine growth hormone polyadenylation signal
   3991..4012    +  promoter       SV40 promoter (fragment): SV40 enhancer and early promoter
   4033..4461    +  rep_origin     f1 ori (sequence partly withheld): f1 bacteriophage origin of replication; arrow indicates direction of (+) strand synthesis
   4475..4804    +  promoter       SV40 promoter: SV40 enhancer and early promoter
   4871..5662    +  CDS            neo: KKA2_KLEPN - Also known as kan, nptII. Experimental evidence at protein level: Swiss-Prot protein existence level 1. Resistance to kanamycin, neomycin, paromomycin, ribostamycin, butirosin and gentamicin B. From Klebsiella pneumoniae.
   5686..5844    +  CDS            ble (fragment): BLE_KLEPN - Experimental evidence at protein level: Swiss-Prot protein existence level 1. Binding protein with a strong affinity to the bleomycin family of antibiotics. Binds to CL990; an antimitotic-antibiotic compound. From Klebsiella pneumoniae.
   5839..5960    +  polyA_signal   SV40 poly(A) signal: SV40 polyadenylation signal
   6033..6049    -  protein_bind   lac operator: The lac repressor binds to the lac operator to inhibit transcription in E. coli. This inhibition can be relieved by adding lactose or isopropyl-β-D-thiogalactopyranoside (IPTG). lac repressor encoded by lacI
   6057..6087    -  promoter       lac promoter: promoter for the E. coli lac operon
   6102..6123    -  protein_bind   CAP binding site: CAP binding activates transcription in the presence of cAMP. E. coli catabolite activator protein
   6136..6228    -  CDS            lacI (fragment): lac repressor; lacI; The lac repressor binds to the lac operator to inhibit transcription in E. coli. This inhibition can be relieved by adding lactose or isopropyl-β-D-thiogalactopyranoside (IPTG).
   6411..6996    -  rep_origin     ori: high-copy-number ColE1/pMB1/pBR322/pUC origin of replication
   7167..8027    -  CDS            AmpR: β-lactamase; bla; confers resistance to ampicillin, carbenicillin, and related antibiotics
   8028..8132    -  promoter       AmpR promoter: bla
