[The description below was written by a language model from this plasmid's Addgene catalogue record and pLannotate feature annotations shown in this document.]
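Description:
pcDNA3.1-MS2-HA-HsUNR_AA is a mammalian expression plasmid of about 8.2 kb that produces human UNR (CSDE1, a cold-shock-domain RNA-binding protein) as an N-terminal fusion to the bacteriophage MS2 coat protein and an HA epitope. The catalogue lists the backbone as unknown, but the name and the annotated features are consistent with a pcDNA3.1-type vector. In E. coli it is maintained at high copy from a ColE1/pUC-type origin and selected with ampicillin through the β-lactamase gene. An f1 origin is also present. For mammalian cells, an SV40 early promoter drives a neomycin phosphotransferase cassette ending in an SV40 poly(A) signal, which would allow G418 selection of stable transfectants. Short lac promoter/operator, lacI, ble and HIV LTR matches appear to be backbone remnants or annotation fragments rather than functional parts.

The expression unit runs from the CMV immediate-early enhancer and promoter through the MS2 coat protein coding sequence, a short HA tag (annotated as a fragment of 3xHA, so probably a single copy) and the CSDE1 open reading frame, and ends at the bovine growth hormone polyadenylation signal. T7 and SP6 promoters flank the insert. The MS2 coat protein binds a specific RNA stem-loop, so fusions of this kind are generally used in tethering assays. There the protein is recruited to a co-transfected reporter mRNA carrying MS2 binding sites, to test its effect on translation or mRNA stability, while HA permits detection. The record itself states only mammalian expression of HsUNR and does not explain the "_AA" suffix. Two sequence records, an NGS result and a second record, differ by three nucleotides in length and in their start coordinate, but they show the same feature set.
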