Addgene plasmid #148239: pcDNA3.1-MS2-HA-HsUNR_AA
Purpose: Mammalian Expression of HsUNR
Depositing lab: Elisa Izaurralde.
Backbone
  Vector backbone: Unknown
  Vector type: Mammalian Expression
Growth in bacteria
  Bacterial resistance: Ampicillin, 100 μg/mL
  Growth temperature: 37°C
  Growth strain: DH5alpha
  Copy number: High Copy
Gene/Insert
  Gene/Insert name: HsUNR
  Species: H. sapiens (human)
  Cloning method: Unknown
Terms and licenses: Academic/Nonprofit Terms; Industry Terms: Not Available to Industry
Depositor comments: ORF extracted from NCBI:NM_00142893.1 Plasmids from this collection were made available to the research community and donated after the lab closed. Please note that the sequence provided by the depositing laboratory may be theoretical/predicted or based on Sanger sequencing results. There may be discrepancies between sequencing results obtained by Addgene and the depositor sequence. If an Addgene verified sequence is not available, please contact before placing your order to request that our lab fully sequence the plasmid.
How to cite: pcDNA3.1-MS2-HA-HsUNR_AA was a gift from Elisa Izaurralde (Addgene plasmid # 148239 ; http://n2t.net/addgene:148239 ; RRID:Addgene_148239)
